Addgene plasmid #20416: pWZL Neo Myr Flag ADCK5
Depositing lab: William Hahn & Jean Zhao. Depositing organization: Dana-Farber Cancer Institute. Publication: Integrative Genomic Approaches Identify IKBKE as a Breast Cancer Oncogene (Kinase Library Clones). Boehm JS, Zhao JJ, Yao J, Kim SY, Firestein R, Dunn IF, Sjostrom SK, Garraway LA, Weremowicz S, Richardson AL, Greulich H, Stewart CJ, Mulvey LA, Shen RR, Ambrogio L, Hirozane-Kishikawa T, Hill DE, Vidal M, Meyerson M, Grenier JK, Hinkle G, Root DE, Roberts TM, Lander ES, Polyak K, Hahn WC. Cell. 2007 Jun 15. 129(6):1065-1079. 10.1016/j.cell.2007.03.052 PubMed 17574021.
Backbone
  Vector backbone: pWZL-Neo-Myr-Flag-DEST
  Backbone manufacturer: William Hahn Lab (available at Addgene, #15300)
  Vector type: Mammalian Expression, Retroviral
  Selectable markers: Neomycin (select with G418)
Growth in bacteria
  Bacterial resistance: Ampicillin, 100 μg/mL
  Growth temperature: 37°C
  Growth strain: Stbl3
  Growth instructions: Stbl3 cells to prevent recombination.
  Copy number: Unknown
Gene/Insert
  Gene/Insert name: ADCK5 (alt name: aarF domain containing kinase 5)
  Species: H. sapiens (human)
  GenBank ID: NM_174922
  Entrez Gene: ADCK5 (a.k.a. FLJ35454, MGC126708)
  Tag / fusion protein: Myr (N terminal on backbone); Flag (N terminal on backbone)
  Cloning method: Gateway Cloning
  Sequencing primers: 5′ pWZL-Fwd (GAA CCT CCT CGT TCG ACC); 3′ pWZL-Rev (TTC CGG GCC CTC ACA TTG)
Resource information
  A portion of this plasmid was derived from a plasmid made by: 4-C1
Terms and licenses: Academic/Nonprofit Terms; Industry Terms: Not Available to Industry
Depositor comments: ORFs were cloned into Gateway compatible pEntry vectors. An LR recombination reaction was performed to move the ORF to pWZL-Neo-Myr-Flag DEST such that the ORF would have 5' myristoylation and flag tags. This plasmid is part of a kinase library, and the gene has been verified, but has not been fully sequenced for minor mutations. Please see the following link for plasmids from this article that are not part of the kinase library http://www.addgene.org/pubmed/17574021
How to cite: pWZL Neo Myr Flag ADCK5 was a gift from William Hahn & Jean Zhao (Addgene plasmid # 20416 ; http://n2t.net/addgene:20416 ; RRID:Addgene_20416)
