[The description below was written by a language model from this plasmid's Addgene catalogue record.]
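Description:
pWZL Neo Myr Flag ADCK5 is a retroviral mammalian expression plasmid built on the pWZL-Neo-Myr-Flag-DEST Gateway destination backbone. It is propagated in bacteria under ampicillin selection, in a recombination-deficient strain chosen to limit rearrangement of the repeated retroviral sequences. Mammalian cells that take up the construct are selected with G418 through the neomycin resistance marker. No feature table accompanies the record, so the promoter driving the insert, the bacterial origin of replication and the arrangement linking the insert to the neomycin marker are not stated. Copy number is listed as unknown.

The payload is the human ADCK5 open reading frame (aarF domain containing kinase 5). It was first cloned into a Gateway entry vector and then moved into the destination vector by an LR recombination reaction. This places the ORF in frame behind two backbone-encoded N-terminal elements, a myristoylation signal and a Flag epitope. Myristoylation directs a fusion protein to cellular membranes, a strategy commonly used to promote activation of kinases independently of upstream signals. The Flag tag allows detection or immunoprecipitation with standard antibodies.

The plasmid is one member of a library of myristoylated, Flag-tagged kinase clones assembled for gain-of-function screening in a study of breast cancer oncogenes. Such a clone would typically be packaged into retrovirus to generate stably transduced cell populations. The depositors note that the identity of the gene has been verified, but the clone has not been fully sequenced, so minor mutations cannot be excluded.
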