>Addgene plasmid #20416 | pWZL Neo Myr Flag ADCK5 | addgene partial sequence | sequence record 26238 | 20416 with pWZL-Fwd
CTCCTTCTCTAGGCGCCGGCCGGATCCAGAATTCGCCACCATGGGGTCTTCAAAATCTAAACCAAAGGAC
CCCAGCCAGCGCCGGCGCAGGATCCGAGGTTACCTTGACTACAAAGACGATGACGACAAGCAATTGACAA
GTTTGTACAAAAAAGTTGGCATGAGGGCGCACGCAGCCGCACTGGGGGTGCAAGACTACCTCCTGTTCGC
CGAGATGCTCATGCAGCGCCCCGTGCGCCTGGGGCAGCTGTGGGGCTCGCACCTACTGAGCCGCGAAGAG
GCGGCCTACATGGTGGACATGGCCCGCGAGCGCTTCGAGGCCGTCATGGCGGTGCTCAGGGAGCTGCCGC
GGCCCATGCTGCTGGTGCTGCGCAACATCAACACCGTGCGCGCTATCAACGTGGCCCTCGGCGCCCCCGT
GGACCGCTACTTCCTTATGGCTAAAAGGGCTGTCCGGGGCTGGAGCCGCCTGGCGGGCGCCACGTATCGG
GGTGTCTACGGCACCAGCCTCCTGCGCCACGCCAAGGTCGTCTGGGAGATGCTCAAGTTTGAAGTGGCGC
TCAGGCTGGAGACCTTGGCCATGCGGCTGACCGCCCTCCTGGCTCGTGCTCTGGTCCACCTGAGCCTCGT
GCCCCCAGCGGANGAGCTCTACCAGTACCTGGAGACCTACCCAACTTTCTTGTACAAAGTGGTTTGATCT
AGTCGACCAATTCCGGTTATTTTCCACCATATTGCCGTCTTTTGGCAATGTGANGGCCCGGAAACC
